>Addgene plasmid #53635 | SP100A-c082 | depositor partial sequence | sequence record 83763 | insert sequence
ATGTGCAGCAGCCATCATCATCATCATCACGGCAGCGGCAGCGGCTCTGACCAGGAGGCAAAACCTTCAA
CTGAGGACTTGGGGGATAAGAAGGAAGGTGAATATATTAAACTCAAAGTCATTGGACAGGATAGCAGTGA
GATTCACTTCAAAGTGAAAATGACAACACATCTCAAGAAACTCAAAGAATCATACTGTCAAAGACAGGGT
GTTCCAATGAATTCACTCAGGTTTCTCTTTGAGGGTCAGAGAATTGCTGATAATCATACTCCAAAAGAAC
TGGGAATGGAGGAAGAAGATGTGATTGAAGTTTACCAGGAGCAAACGGGAGGTGAAAATAGCAACATTTG
CGAAGTTTGCAACAAATGGGGTCGCCTGTTTTGTTGCGATACCTGCCCGCGTAGCTTTCACGAACATTGC
CATATCCCGAGCGTGGAAGCGAACAAAAACCCGTGGAGCTGTATCTTCTGCCGTATCAAAACCATTCAGG
AACGTTGTCCGGAAAGCCAGAGCGGCCATCAGGAAAGCGAAGTGCTGATGCGCCAGATGCTGCCGGAAGA
ACAGCTGAAATGCGAATTTCTGCTGCTGAAAGTTTATTGCGATAGCAAAAGCTGTTTCTTTGCGAGCGAA
CCGTATTATAACCGCGAAGGTAGCCAGGGCCCGCAGAAACCGATGTGGCTGAACAAAGTGAAAACCAGCC
TGAACGAACAGATGTATACCCGCGTGGAAGGCTTTGTTCAGGATATGCGTCTGATTTTTCATAATCATAA
AGAATTTTATCGTGAAGATAAATTCACCCGCCTGGGTATTCAGGTGCAGGATATTTTCGAAAAAAACTTT
CGCAACATTTTTGCCATTCAGGAAACCAGCAAATGAAGCGGTGGCGGTCTG
