>Addgene plasmid #53635 | SP100A-c082 | addgene partial sequence | sequence record 86609 | T7 5'-TAATACGACTCACTATAGGG-3'
AATAATTTTGTTTAACTTTAAGAAGGAGATATACATATGTGCAGCAGCCATCATCATCATCATCACGGCA
GCGGCAGCGGCTCTGACCAGGAGGCAAAACCTTCAACTGAGGACTTGGGGGATAAGAAGGAAGGTGAATA
TATTAAACTCAAAGTCATTGGACAGGATAGCAGTGAGATTCACTTCAAAGTGAAAATGACAACACATCTC
AAGAAACTCAAAGAATCATACTGTCAAAGACAGGGTGTTCCAATGAATTCACTCAGGTTTCTCTTTGAGG
GTCAGAGAATTGCTGATAATCATACTCCAAAAGAACTGGGAATGGAGGAAGAAGATGTGATTGAAGTTTA
CCAGGAGCAAACGGGAGGTGAAAATAGCAACATTTGCGAAGTTTGCAACAAATGGGGTCGCCTGTTTTGT
TGCGATACCTGCCCGCGTAGCTTTCACGAACATTGCCATATCCCGAGCGTGGAAGCGAACAAAAACCCGT
GGAGCTGTATCTTCTGCCGTATCAAAACCATTCAGGAACGTTGTCCGGAAAGCCAGAGCGGCCATCAGGA
AAGCGAAGTGCTGATGCGCCAGATGCTGCCGGAAGAACAGCTGAAATGCGAATTTCTGCTGCTGAAAGTT
TATTGCGATAGCAAAAGCTGTTTCTTTGCGAGCGAACCGTATTATAACCGCGAAGGTAGCCAGGGCCCGC
AGAAACCGATGTGGCTGAACAAAGTGAAAACCAGCCTGAACGAACAGATGTATACCCGCGTGGAAGGCTT
TGTTCAGGATATGCGTCTGATTTTTCATAATCATAAAGAATTTTATCGTGAAGATAAATTCACCCGCCTG
GGTATTCAGGTGCAGGATATTTTCGAAAAAAACTTTCGCAACATTTTTGCCATTCAGGAAACCAGCAAAT
GAAGCGGTGGCGGTCTGAACGACATCTTTCGAGGCTCAGAAATCGAATGGCACGAACACCACCACCACCA
CCACTGAGATCCGGCTGCTAACAAAGCCCGAAAGGAAGCTGAGTTGGCTGCTGCCACCGCTGAGCATACT
AGCATAACCCTTGGGGCCTCTAACGGGTCTTGAGGGTTTTTGCTGAAAGGAGAACTATATCCGGATTGGC
