[The description below was written by a language model from this plasmid's Addgene catalogue record.]
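Description:
SP100A-c082 is a bacterial expression plasmid built on the pSUMO-LIC backbone from the SGC, designed to produce a recombinant fragment of SP100A in E. coli for structure determination. It is a high-copy plasmid selected with kanamycin. The record lists a cloning strain for propagation and a BL21(DE3) derivative carrying a rare-codon helper plasmid for expression, the DE3 background supplying the T7 RNA polymerase the vector needs. The specific origin of replication is not stated, and no feature table accompanies the entry.

The 891 bp SP100A insert is placed under a T7 promoter with lac control, so transcription is repressed until induced. The record notes that the insert may not represent the full open reading frame, as is common for crystallography constructs trimmed to a well-behaved domain; the alternative name given corresponds to the associated structure entry. The protein is expressed with an N-terminal His6-SUMO fusion: the histidine tag allows metal-affinity purification, SUMO typically aids solubility and expression, and SUMO protease removes the tag. The depositor cautions that the SUMO recognition sequence annotated for the vector is a placeholder entry.

The insert was introduced by ligation-independent cloning using BsaI digestion and T4 polymerase treatment at non-standard LIC sites, replacing a SacB stuffer fragment that provides counter-selection against uncut parental vector. The backbone also encodes optional non-cleavable C-terminal biotinylation and His6 tags, which are read through only if the reverse primer omits a stop codon; the record does not say whether this applies to this clone.
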