Addgene plasmid #53635: SP100A-c082
Purpose: bacterial expression plasmid
Depositing lab: Nicola Burgess-Brown. Depositing organization: University of Oxford.
Backbone
  Vector backbone: pSUMO-LIC
  Backbone manufacturer: SGC
  Vector type: Bacterial Expression
Growth in bacteria
  Bacterial resistance: Kanamycin, 50 μg/mL
  Growth temperature: 37°C
  Growth strain: Mach1 ; BL21(DE3)-R3-pRARE2
  Copy number: High Copy
Gene/Insert
  Gene/Insert name: SP100A (alt name: 4PTB)
  Insert size (bp): 891
  Mutation: Bacterial expression for structure determination; may not be full ORF, see comments
  Promoter: T7
  Tag / fusion protein: His-6-SUMO (N terminal on insert)
  Cloning method: Ligation Independent Cloning
  Sequencing primers: 5′ T7; 3′ T7-term
Terms and licenses: Academic/Nonprofit Terms; Industry Terms: Not Available to Industry
Depositor comments: T7/lac regulated, N-terminal His-SUMO tags, SUMO protease, LIC cloning using BsaI digest/T4 polymerase but non-standard LIC sites, SacB stuffer fragment. Optional non-cleavable biotinylation and His6 tags if reverse primer does not encode stop codon. NB. SUMO recognition sequence is a dummy entry. http://www.thesgc.org/structures/4PTB/ Use BL21(DE3)-R3-pRARE2 strain for expression.
How to cite: SP100A-c082 was a gift from Nicola Burgess-Brown (Addgene plasmid # 53635 ; http://n2t.net/addgene:53635 ; RRID:Addgene_53635)
